>Addgene plasmid #233581 | AiP20177 - pAAV-AiE3092m-minBG-SYFP2-WPRE3-BGHpA | addgene full sequence | sequence record 463075 | Addgene NGS Result
CCTGCAGGCAGCTGCGCGCTCGCTCGCTCACTGAGGCCGCCCGGGCGTCGGGCGACCTTTGGTCGCCCGG
CCTCAGTGAGCGAGCGAGCGCGCAGAGAGGGAGTGGCCAACTCCATCACTAGGGGTTCCTGCGGCCGCAC
GCGTAACAGCTGGCCTCCATCCCTGCTTCTCAGTCTTGCCAGTCATAGTTCCTATCCAGGGCCTTTGGCA
CCACCTTGGGACAGTGGCATCTTCTAGGCACTGTTTCCTCCCGGAAACTTCTTCCCTTCAGTGAGATAAA
AGAGTCTGACAGAAATCTCTCCAGGAACACAAGGCTTTCTCTCAGGTGAGGAGACACCATTAAAGCTAAA
CGCCGGCGGAGCTCGGGCTGGGCATAAAAGTCAGGGCAGAGCCATCTATTGCTTACATTTGCTTCTGGGA
TCCAGATCTTTCGAAGCTAGCGCTACCGGTCGCCACCATGGTGAGCAAGGGCGAGGAGCTGTTCACCGGG
GTGGTGCCCATCCTGGTCGAGCTGGACGGCGACGTAAACGGCCACAAGTTCAGCGTGTCCGGCGAGGGCG
AGGGCGATGCCACCTACGGCAAGCTGACCCTGAAGCTGATCTGCACCACCGGCAAGCTGCCCGTGCCCTG
GCCCACCCTCGTGACCACCCTGGGCTACGGCGTGCAGTGCTTCGCCCGCTACCCCGACCACATGAAGCAG
CACGACTTCTTCAAGTCCGCCATGCCCGAAGGCTACGTCCAGGAGCGCACCATCTTCTTCAAGGACGACG
GCAACTACAAGACCCGCGCCGAGGTGAAGTTCGAGGGCGACACCCTGGTGAACCGCATCGAGCTGAAGGG
CATCGACTTCAAGGAGGACGGCAACATCCTGGGGCACAAGCTGGAGTACAACTACAACAGCCACAACGTC
TATATCACCGCCGACAAGCAGAAGAACGGCATCAAGGCCAACTTCAAGATCCGCCACAACATCGAGGACG
GCGGCGTGCAGCTCGCCGACCACTACCAGCAGAACACCCCCATCGGCGACGGCCCCGTGCTGCTGCCCGA
CAACCACTACCTGAGCTACCAGTCCAAGCTGAGCAAAGACCCCAACGAGAAGCGCGATCACATGGTCCTG
CTGGAGTTCGTGACCGCCGCCGGGATCACTCTCGGCATGGACGAGCTGTACAAGTAAGTCGACGGCGCGC
CGCGGCCGCGAATTCGATATCATAATCAACCTCTGGATTACAAAATTTGTGAAAGATTGACTGGTATTCT
TAACTATGTTGCTCCTTTTACGCTATGTGGATACGCTGCTTTAATGCCTTTGTATCATGCTATTGCTTCC
CGTATGGCTTTCATTTTCTCCTCCTTGTATAAATCCTGGTTAGTTCTTGCCACGGCGGAACTCATCGCCG
CCTGCCTTGCCCGCTGCTGGACAGGGGCTCGGCTGTTGGGCACTGACAATTCCGTGGCTCGAGAGATCTT
CGACTGTGCCTTCTAGTTGCCAGCCATCTGTTGTTTGCCCCTCCCCCGTGCCTTCCTTGACCCTGGAAGG
TGCCACTCCCACTGTCCTTTCCTAATAAAATGAGGAAATTGCATCGCATTGTCTGAGTAGGTGTCATTCT
ATTCTGGGGGGTGGGGTGGGGCAGGACAGCAAGGGGGAGGATTGGGAAGACAATAGCAGGCATGAGATCT
CACGTGCGGACCGAGCGGCCGCAGGAACCCCTAGTGATGGAGTTGGCCACTCCCTCTCTGCGCGCTCGCT
CGCTCACTGAGGCCGGGCGACCAAAGGTCGCCCGACGCCCGGGCTTTGCCCGGGCGGCCTCAGTGAGCGA
GCGAGCGCGCAGCTGCCTGCAGGGGCGCCTGATGCGGTATTTTCTCCTTACGCATCTGTGCGGTATTTCA
CACCGCATA
[95 nt withheld, positions 1900-1994]
T
[46 nt withheld, positions 1996-2041]
C
[141 nt withheld, positions 2043-2183]
CCTTTGACGTTGGAGTCCACGTTCTTT
[37 nt withheld, positions 2211-2247]
ACTCTATCTCGGGCTATTCTTTTGATTTATAAGGGATTTTGCCGATTTCGGTCTATTGGTTAAAAAATGA
GCTGATTTAACAAAAATTTAACGCGAATTTTAACAAAATATTAACGTTTACAATTTTATGGTGCACTCTC
AGTACAATCTGCTCTGATGCCGCATAGTTAAGCCAGCCCCGACACCCGCCAACACCCGCTGACGCGCCCT
GACGGGCTTGTCTGCTCCCGGCATCCGCTTACAGACAAGCTGTGACCGTCTCCGGGAGCTGCATGTGTCA
GAGGTTTTCACCGTCATCACCGAAACGCGCGAGACGAAAGGGCCTCGTGATACGCCTATTTTTATAGGTT
AATGTCATGATAATAATGGTTTCTTAGACGTCAGGTGGCACTTTTCGGGGAAATGTGCGCGGAACCCCTA
TTTGTTTATTTTTCTAAATACATTCAAATATGTATCCGCTCATGAGACAATAACCCTGATAAATGCTTCA
ATAATATTGAAAAAGGAAGAGTATGAGTATTCAACATTTCCGTGTCGCCCTTATTCCCTTTTTTGCGGCA
TTTTGCCTTCCTGTTTTTGCTCACCCAGAAACGCTGGTGAAAGTAAAAGATGCTGAAGATCAGTTGGGTG
CACGAGTGGGTTACATCGAACTGGATCTCAACAGCGGTAAGATCCTTGAGAGTTTTCGCCCCGAAGAACG
TTTTCCAATGATGAGCACTTTTAAAGTTCTGCTATGTGGCGCGGTATTATCCCGTATTGACGCCGGGCAA
GAGCAACTCGGTCGCCGCATACACTATTCTCAGAATGACTTGGTTGAGTACTCACCAGTCACAGAAAAGC
ATCTTACGGATGGCATGACAGTAAGAGAATTATGCAGTGCTGCCATAACCATGAGTGATAACACTGCGGC
CAACTTACTTCTGACAACGATCGGAGGACCGAAGGAGCTAACCGCTTTTTTGCACAACATGGGGGATCAT
GTAACTCGCCTTGATCGTTGGGAACCGGAGCTGAATGAAGCCATACCAAACGACGAGCGTGACACCACGA
TGCCTGTAGCAATGGCAACAACGTTGCGCAAACTATTAACTGGCGAACTACTTACTCTAGCTTCCCGGCA
ACAATTAATAGACTGGATGGAGGCGGATAAAGTTGCAGGACCACTTCTGCGCTCGGCCCTTCCGGCTGGC
TGGTTTATTGCTGATAAATCTGGAGCCGGTGAGCGTGGGTCTCGCGGTATCATTGCAGCACTGGGGCCAG
ATGGTAAGCCCTCCCGTATCGTAGTTATCTACACGACGGGGAGTCAGGCAACTATGGATGAACGAAATAG
ACAGATCGCTGAGATAGGTGCCTCACTGATTAAGCATTGGTAACTGTCAGACCAAGTTTACTCATATATA
CTTTAGATTGATTTAAAACTTCATTTTTAATTTAAAAGGATCTAGGTGAAGATCCTTTTTGATAATCTCA
TGACCAAAATCCCTTAACGTGAGTTTTCGTTCCACTGAGCGTCAGACCCCGTAGAAAAGATCAAAGGATC
TTCTTGAGATCCTTTTTTTCTGCGCGTAATCTGCTGCTTGCAAACAAAAAAACCACCGCTACCAGCGGTG
GTTTGTTTGCCGGATCAAGAGCTACCAACTCTTTTTCCGAAGGTAACTGGCTTCAGCAGAGCGCAGATAC
CAAATACTGTTCTTCTAGTGTAGCCGTAGTTAGGCCACCACTTCAAGAACTCTGTAGCACCGCCTACATA
CCTCGCTCTGCTAATCCTGTTACCAGTGGCTGCTGCCAGTGGCGATAAGTCGTGTCTTACCGGGTTGGAC
TCAAGACGATAGTTACCGGATAAGGCGCAGCGGTCGGGCTGAACGGGGGGTTCGTGCACACAGCCCAGCT
TGGAGCGAACGACCTACACCGAACTGAGATACCTACAGCGTGAGCTATGAGAAAGCGCCACGCTTCCCGA
AGGGAGAAAGGCGGACAGGTATCCGGTAAGCGGCAGGGTCGGAACAGGAGAGCGCACGAGGGAGCTTCCA
GGGGGAAACGCCTGGTATCTTTATAGTCCTGTCGGGTTTCGCCACCTCTGACTTGAGCGTCGATTTTTGT
GATGCTCGTCAGGGGGGCGGAGCCTATGGAAAAACGCCAGCAACGCGGCCTTTTTACGGTTCCTGGCCTT
TTGCTGGCCTTTTGCTCACATGT
Features (pLannotate 1.2.2; 14 found; start..end, strand, type, name):
     12..39      +  repeat_region  AAV2 ITR (fragment): inverted terminal repeat of adeno-associated virus serotype 2 inverted
     68..95      +  repeat_region  AAV2 ITR (fragment): inverted terminal repeat of adeno-associated virus serotype 2 inverted
    458..1174    +  CDS            SYFP2: SYFP2 is a basic (constitutively fluorescent) yellow fluorescent protein published in 2006, derived from Aequorea victoria. It is reported to be a very rapidly-maturing monomer with moderate acid sensitivity.
   1214..1371    +  misc_feature   WPRE (fragment): woodchuck hepatitis virus posttranscriptional regulatory element
   1377..1457    +  misc_feature   WPRE (fragment): woodchuck hepatitis virus posttranscriptional regulatory element
   1474..1585    +  polyA_signal   bGH poly(A) signal: bovine growth hormone polyadenylation signal
   1703..1843    +  repeat_region  AAV2 ITR: inverted terminal repeat of adeno-associated virus serotype 2 inverted
   1848..1899    -  misc_feature   bom (fragment): basis of mobility region from pBR322
   1918..2373    +  rep_origin     f1 ori (sequence partly withheld): f1 bacteriophage origin of replication; arrow indicates direction of (+) strand synthesis
   2374..2423    -  misc_feature   bom (fragment): basis of mobility region from pBR322
   2525..2560    -  CDS            rop (fragment): Rop protein, which maintains plasmids at low copy number; rop
   2655..2759    +  promoter       AmpR promoter: bla
   2760..3620    +  CDS            AmpR: β-lactamase; bla; confers resistance to ampicillin, carbenicillin, and related antibiotics
   3791..4379    +  rep_origin     ori: high-copy-number ColE1/pMB1/pBR322/pUC origin of replication
