[The description below was written by a language model from this plasmid's Addgene catalogue record and pLannotate feature annotations shown in this document.]
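Description:
AiP20177 - pAAV-AiE3092m-minBG-SYFP2-WPRE3-BGHpA is a recombinant AAV transfer plasmid of about 4.4 kb, built as an enhancer-driven fluorescent reporter vector for the brain. It is propagated in bacteria through a high-copy ColE1/pUC-type origin and selected with ampicillin via the bla (AmpR) gene and its promoter. The backbone also carries an f1 phage origin and small remnants of the pBR322 bom and rop regions. The expression cassette is bracketed by AAV2 inverted terminal repeats, which are the cis elements needed for replication and packaging of the intervening DNA into AAV particles. In the sequenced record the downstream ITR is annotated in full, while the upstream ITR is detected only as two short fragments. The record lists a recombination-deficient strain for growth, consistent with the known instability of ITRs.

Between the ITRs, the construct name indicates that the AiE3092m enhancer is placed upstream of a minimal beta-globin promoter (minBG). Neither element was recognised by the automated annotation, but an unannotated stretch lies between the upstream ITR fragments and the reporter, where they would be expected. The minimal promoter supplies basal transcription initiation, while the enhancer is intended to confer cell-type specificity. Together they drive SYFP2, a rapidly maturing monomeric yellow fluorescent protein derived from Aequorea victoria. The coding sequence is followed by WPRE3, a shortened woodchuck hepatitis virus posttranscriptional element (annotated as two WPRE fragments) that enhances transcript expression, and then by the bovine growth hormone polyadenylation signal.

According to the record, the enhancer was designed to drive AAV-mediated transgene expression in specific populations of brain cells, as part of a collection of enhancer AAVs for genetic access to cortical cell types. The record does not state which population AiE3092m targets.
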