Addgene plasmid #233581: AiP20177 - pAAV-AiE3092m-minBG-SYFP2-WPRE3-BGHpA
Purpose: AiE3092m is an enhancer sequence, designed to drive AAV-mediated transgene expression in specific populations of brain cells
Depositing lab: Bosiljka Tasic. Depositing organization: Allen Institute. Publication: A suite of enhancer AAVs and transgenic mouse lines for genetic access to cortical cell types. Ben-Simon Y, Hooper M, Narayan S, Daigle TL, Dwivedi D, Way SW, Oster A, Stafford DA, Mich JK, Taormina MJ, Martinez RA, Opitz-Araya X, Roth JR, Alexander JR, Allen S, Amster A, Arbuckle J, Ayala A, Baker PM, Bakken TE, Barcelli T, Barta S, Bendrick J, Bertagnolli D, Bielstein C, Bishwakarma P, Bowlus J, Boyer G, Brouner K, Casian B, Casper T, Chakka AB, Chakrabarty R, Chance RK, Chavan S, Clark M, Colbert K, Collman F, Daniel S, Departee M, DiValentin P, Donadio N, Dotson N, Egdorf T, Fliss T, Gabitto M, Garcia J, Gary A, Gasperini M, Gloe J, Goldy J, Gore BB, Graybuck L, Greisman N, Haeseleer F, Halterman C, Haradon Z, Hastings SD, Helback O, Ho W, Hockemeyer D, Huang C, Huff S, Hunker A, Johansen N, Jones D, Juneau Z, Kalmbach B, Kannan M, Khem S, Kussick E, Kutsal R, Larsen R, Lee C, Lee AY, Leibly M, Lenz GH, Li S, Liang E, Lusk N, Madigan Z, Malloy J, Malone J, McCue R, Melchor J, Mollenkopf T, Moosman S, Morin E, Newman D, Ng L, Ngo K, Omstead V, Otto S, Oyama A, Pena N, Pham T, Phillips E, Pom CA, Potekhina L, Ransford S, Ray PL, Rette D, Reynoldson C, Rimorin C, Rocha D, Ruiz A, Sanchez REA, Sawyer L, Sedeno-Cortes A, Sevigny JP, Shapovalova N, Shepard N, Shulga L, Sigler AR, Siverts L, Soliman S, Somasundaram S, Staats B, Stewart K, Szelenyi E, Tieu M, Trader C, Tran A, van Velthoven CTJ, Walker M, Wang Y, Weed N, Wirthlin M, Wood T, Wynalda B, Yao Z, Zhou T, Ariza J, Dee N, Reding M, Ronellenfitch K, Mufti S, Sunkin SM, Smith KA, Esposito L, Waters J, Thyagarajan B, Yao S, Lein ES, Zeng H, Levi BP, Ngai J, Ting JT, Tasic B. Cell. 2025 May 16:S0092-8674(25)00513-6. doi: 10.1016/j.cell.2025.05.002. PubMed 40403729.
Backbone
  Vector backbone: rAAV
  Vector type: AAV
Growth in bacteria
  Bacterial resistance: Ampicillin, 100 μg/mL
  Growth temperature: 30°C
  Growth strain: NEB Stable
  Copy number: Unknown
Gene/Insert
  Gene/Insert name: SYFP2
Terms and licenses: Academic/Nonprofit Terms; Industry Terms: Not Available to Industry
How to cite: AiP20177 - pAAV-AiE3092m-minBG-SYFP2-WPRE3-BGHpA was a gift from Bosiljka Tasic (Addgene plasmid # 233581 ; http://n2t.net/addgene:233581 ; RRID:Addgene_233581)
